Addgene plasmid #237069: Beta catenin-LgBiT Fusion Vector
Purpose: Express Beta catenin-LgBiT Fusion Protein in Mammalian Cells under a CMV promoter
Depositing lab: Promega Corporation.
Backbone
  Vector backbone: pFC219K LgBiT CMV-HygFlexi Vector
  Vector type: Mammalian Expression
  Selectable markers: Hygromycin
Growth in bacteria
  Bacterial resistance: Kanamycin, 50 μg/mL
  Growth temperature: 37°C
  Growth strain: DH5alpha
  Copy number: High Copy
Gene/Insert
  Gene/Insert name: beta catenin
  Species: H. sapiens (human)
  Mutation: None
  Entrez Gene: CTNNB1 (a.k.a. CTNNB, EVR7, MRD19, NEDSDV, armadillo)
  Promoter: CMV
  Tag / fusion protein: LgBiT (C terminal on backbone)
  Cloning method: Other
Terms and licenses: Academic/Nonprofit Terms; Industry Terms
How to cite: Beta catenin-LgBiT Fusion Vector was a gift from Promega Corporation (Addgene plasmid # 237069 ; http://n2t.net/addgene:237069 ; RRID:Addgene_237069)
