[The description below was written by a language model from this plasmid's Addgene catalogue record and pLannotate feature annotations shown in this document.]
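Description:
Beta catenin-LgBiT Fusion Vector is a mammalian expression plasmid built on the pFC219K LgBiT CMV-Hyg Flexi backbone. It produces full-length, unmutated human β-catenin (CTNNB1) fused at its C terminus to LgBiT, the large subunit of the split NanoLuc (NanoBiT) luciferase. In the 7,307-nt sequenced record, the β-catenin coding sequence is followed in frame order by a region annotated as a NanoLuc fragment, which corresponds to LgBiT, and then by an SV40 polyadenylation signal. The catalogue lists CMV as the promoter. The automated annotation places a CMV enhancer and CMV promoter fragments immediately upstream of the insert, although it assigns them mixed strand orientations, so the exact promoter layout cannot be read cleanly from the table. An SP6 phage promoter lies just upstream of the open reading frame and would allow in vitro transcription of the fusion.

Selection in bacteria is by kanamycin, through a neo/nptII gene preceded by the synthetic bacterial EM7 promoter. For stable selection in mammalian cells, a separate cassette places the hygromycin phosphotransferase gene (hph) under the SV40 enhancer/early promoter with a synthetic poly(A) signal. The catalogue describes the plasmid as high copy, whereas the annotation software labels the replication origin as p15A with small RSF and bom fragments; the record does not resolve this difference.

LgBiT has little luciferase activity by itself and regains it when complemented by a small partner peptide such as SmBiT or HiBiT. This construct is therefore suited to luminescence-based protein–protein interaction assays involving β-catenin in live cells. The record states only that the plasmid's purpose is expression of the fusion protein in mammalian cells.
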