Features (pLannotate 1.2.2; 16 found; start..end, strand, type, name):
     17..98      -  polyA_signal   SV40 poly(A) signal: SV40 polyadenylation signal
    121..204     -  CDS            large T antigen (fragment): large T antigen from SV40 (simian virus 40)
    281..751     -  CDS            Nluc (fragment): NanoLuc® luciferase human codon-optimized
    806..3148    -  CDS            β-catenin (sequence partly withheld): human cadherin-associated protein that also plays a role in the canonical Wnt signaling pathway; Homo sapiens CTNNB1; also known as catenin beta-1
   3187..3205    -  promoter       SP6 promoter: promoter for bacteriophage SP6 RNA polymerase
   3231..3253    -  promoter       minimal CMV promoter (fragment): human cytomegalovirus (CMV) immediate early promoter
   3263..3628    +  enhancer       CMV enhancer: human cytomegalovirus immediate early enhancer
   3630..3817    +  promoter       CMV promoter (fragment): human cytomegalovirus (CMV) immediate early promoter
   3836..3883    +  promoter       EM7 promoter: synthetic bacterial promoter&nbsp
   3915..4706    +  CDS            neo: KKA2_KLEPN - Also known as kan, nptII. Experimental evidence at protein level: Swiss-Prot protein existence level 1. Resistance to kanamycin, neomycin, paromomycin, ribostamycin, butirosin and gentamicin B. From Klebsiella pneumoniae.
   4926..5471    +  rep_origin     p15A ori: Plasmids containing the medium-copy-number p15A origin of replication can be propagated in E. coli cells that contain a second plasmid with the ColE1 origin.
   5559..5614    +  rep_origin     RSF ori (fragment): Plasmids containing the RSF 1030 origin of replication can be propagated in E. coli cells that contain additional plasmids with compatible origins.
   5713..5739    -  misc_feature   bom (fragment): basis of mobility region from pBR322
   5755..5803    -  polyA_signal   poly(A) signal: synthetic polyadenylation signal
   5842..6864    -  CDS            hph: KHYB_ECOLX - Experimental evidence at protein level: Swiss-Prot protein existence level 1. The aminoglycoside phosphotransferases achieve inactivation of their antibiotic substrates by phosphorylation. Only phosphorylates hygromycin and closely related compounds such as demethyl analogs and destomycin. From Escherichia coli.
   6895..7252    -  promoter       SV40 promoter: SV40 enhancer and early promoter
>Addgene plasmid #237069 | Beta catenin-LgBiT Fusion Vector | addgene full sequence | sequence record 471917 | Addgene NGS Result
AAGACGCGTGACGTCGGCAGTGAAAAAAATGCTTTATTTGTGAAATTTGTGATGCTATTGCTTTATTTGT
AACCATTATAAGCTGCAATAAACAAGTTAACAACAACAATTGCATTCATTTTATGTTTCAGGTTCAGGGG
GAGGTGTGGGAGGTTTTTTAAAGCAAGTAAAACCTCTACAAATGTGGTATGGCTGATTATGATCCGCGGC
CGCAATACGTCGACGTTATCAGCTGACTTCGTACGAGAGCCTAGGTGTTTCTAGAGTCGCGGCCTTAGCT
GTTGATGGTTACTCGGAACAGCATGGAGCCGTCGGGGGTGATCAGGCGCTCGTCGATAATTTTGTTGCCG
TTCCACAGGGTCCCTGTTACAGTGATCTTTTTGCCGTCGAACACGGCGATGCCTTCATACGGCCGTCCGA
AATAGTTCAGCATGTTCGGCGTAACCCCGTCGATTACCAGTGTGCCATAGGGCAGGATCACCTTAAAGTG
ATGATCATCCACAGGGTACACCACCTTAAACACCTCTTCGATCTGGGCCATTTGGTCGGCGCTCAGACCT
TCATACGGGATGATGACATGGATGTCGATCTTCAGGGCATTTTCACCGCTCCGGACAATCCTTTGGATCG
GAGTTACGGACACGGCGAGATTCTGCAGCAAACTGGACACACCTCCCTGTTCAAGGACTTGGTCCAGGTT
GTAGGCGGCTGTCTGTTCCCAGTCCCCAACGAAATCTTCGAGTGTGAAGACACCGCTCGAGCCTCCACCT
CCGCTCCCGCCACCACCTGAACTGCCTTGAGAAACCAGGTCAGTATCAAACCAGGCCAGCTGATTGCTGT
CACCTGGAGGCAGCCCATCCATGAGGTCCTGGGCATGCCCCAGATCTGGCAGCCCATCAACTGGATAGTC
AGCACCAGGGTGGTGGCCACCCATCTCATGTTCCATCATGGGGTCCATACCCAAGGCATCCTGGCCATAT
CCACCAGAGTGAAAAGAACGATAGCTAGGATCATCCTGGCGATATCCAAGGGGTTCTCCCTGGGCACCAA
TATCAAGTCCAAGATCAGCAGTCTCATTCCAAGCCATTGGCTCTGTTCTGAAGAGAGAGCTGGTCAGCTC
AACTGAAAGCCGTTT
[1614 nt withheld, positions 1136-2749]
TTTCAGCATCTGTGATGGTTCAGCCAAACGCTGGACATTAGTGGGATGAGCAGCATCAAACTGTGTAGAT
GGGATCTGCATGCCCTCATCTAATGTCTCAGGGAACATAGCAGCTCGTACCCTCTGAGCTCGAGTCATTG
CATACTGTCCATCAATATCAGCTACTTGTTCTTGAGTGAAGGACTGAGAAAATCCCTGTTCCCACTCATA
CAGGACTTGGGAGGTATCCACATCCTCTTCCTCAGGATTGCCTTTACCACTCAGAGAAGGAGCTGTGGTA
GTGGCACCAGAATGGATTCCAGAGTCCAGGTAAGACTGTTGCTGCCAGTGACTAACAGCCGCTTTTCTGT
CTGGTTCCATGGCCATGTCCAACTCCATCAAATCAGCTTGAGTAGCCATGGCGATCGCTAGCTGCAAAAA
GAACAAGTAGCTTGTATTCTATAGTGTCACCTAAATGGGCGATCTGACGGTTCACTAAACCAGCTCTGCT
TATATAGGCCTCCCTGGCGCGCCACTAGTTATTAATAGTAATCAATTACGGGGTCATTAGTTCATAGCCC
ATATATGGAGTTCCGCGTTACATAACTTACGGTAAATGGCCCGCCTGGCTGACCGCCCAACGACCCCCGC
CCATTGACGTCAATAATGACGTATGTTCCCATAGTAACGCCAATAGGGACTTTCCATTGACGTCAATGGG
TGGAGTATTTACGGTAAACTGCCCACTTGGCAGTACATCAAGTGTATCATATGCCAAGTCCGCCCCCTAT
TGACGTCAATGACGGTAAATGGCCCGCCTGGCATTATGCCCAGTACATGACCTTACGGGACTTTCCTACT
TGGCAGTACATCTACGTATTAGTCATCGCTATTACCATGGTGATGCGGTTTTGGCAGTACACCAATGGGC
GTGGATAGCGGTTTGACTCACGGGGATTTCCAAGTCTCCACCCCATTGACGTCAATGGGAGTTTGTTTTG
GCACCAAAATCAACGGGACTTTCCAAAATGTCGTAATAACCCCGCCCCGTTGACGCAAATGGGCGGTAGG
CGTGTACGGTGGGAGGTCAAATCGAATTCTAATACTGTTGACAATTAATCATCGGCATAGTATATCGGCA
TAGTATAATACGACAAGGTGAGGAACTAAACCCAGGAGGCAGATCATGATTGAACAAGATGGATTGCACG
CAGGTTCTCCGGCCGCTTGGGTGGAGAGGCTATTCGGCTATGACTGGGCACAACAGACAATCGGCTGCTC
TGATGCCGCCGTGTTCCGGCTGTCAGCGCAGGGGCGCCCGGTTCTTTTTGTCAAGACCGACCTGTCCGGT
GCCCTGAATGAACTGCAGGACGAGGCAGCGCGGCTATCGTGGCTGGCCACGACGGGCGTTCCTTGCGCAG
CTGTGCTCGACGTTGTCACTGAAGCGGGAAGGGACTGGCTGCTATTGGGCGAAGTGCCGGGGCAGGATCT
CCTGTCATCTCACCTTGCTCCTGCCGAGAAAGTATCCATCATGGCTGATGCAATGCGGCGGCTGCATACG
CTTGATCCGGCTACCTGCCCATTCGACCACCAAGCGAAACATCGCATCGAGCGAGCACGTACTCGGATGG
AAGCCGGTCTTGTCGATCAGGATGATCTGGACGAAGAGCATCAGGGGCTCGCGCCAGCCGAACTGTTCGC
CAGGCTCAAGGCGCGCATGCCCGACGGCGAGGATCTCGTCGTGACCCATGGCGATGCCTGCTTGCCGAAT
ATCATGGTGGAAAATGGCCGCTTTTCTGGATTCATCGACTGTGGCCGGCTGGGTGTGGCGGACCGCTATC
AGGACATAGCGTTGGCTACCCGTGATATTGCTGAAGAGCTTGGCGGCGAATGGGCTGACCGCTTCCTCGT
GCTTTACGGTATCGCCGCTCCCGATTCGCAGCGCATCGCCTTCTATCGCCTTCTTGACGAGTTCTTCTGA
TTCGAAATGACCGACCAAGCGACGCCCAACCGGTATCAGCTCACTCAAAGGCGGTAATACGGTTATCCAC
AGAATCAGGGGATAACGCAGGAAAGAACATGTCAAACATGAGAATTACAACTTATATCGTATGGGGCTGA
CTTCAGGTGCTACATTTGAAGAGATAAATTGCACTGAAATCTAGAAATATTTTATCTGATTAATAAGATG
ATCTTCTTGAGATCGTTTTGGTCTGCGCGTAATCTCTTGCTCTGAAAACGAAAAAACCGCCTTGCAGGGC
GGTTTTTCGAAGGTTCTCTGAGCTACCAACTCTTTGAACCGAGGTAACTGGCTTGGAGGAGCGCAGTCAC
CAAAACTTGTCCTTTCAGTTTAGCCTTAACCGGCGCATGACTTCAAGACTAACTCCTCTAAATCAATTAC
CAGTGGCTGCTGCCAGTGGTGCTTTTGCATGTCTTTCCGGGTTGGACTCAAGACGATAGTTACCGGATAA
GGCGCAGCGGTCGGACTGAACGGGGGGTTCGTGCATACAGTCCAGCTTGGAGCGAACTGCCTACCCGGAA
CTGAGTGTCAGGCGTGGAATGAGACAAACGCGGCCATAACAGCGGAATGACACCGGTAAACCGAAAGGCA
GGAACAGGAGAGCGCACGAGGGAGCCGCCAGGGGGAAACGCCTGGTATCTTTATAGTCCTGTCGGGTTTC
GCCACCACTGATTTGAGCGTCAGATTTCGTGATGCTTGTCAGGGGGGCGGAGCCTATGGAAAAACGGCTT
TGCCGCGGCCCTCTCACTTCCCTGTTAAGTATCTTCCTGGCATCTTCCAGGAAATCTCCGCCCCGTTCGT
AAGCCATTTCCGCTCGCCGCAGTCGAACGACCGAGCGTAGCGAGTCAGTGAGCGAGGAAGCGGAATATAT
CCTGTATCACATATTCTGCTGACGCACCGGTGCAGCCTTTTTTCTCCTGCCACATGAAGCACTTCACTGA
CACCCTCATCAGTGCCAACATAGTAAGCCAGTATACACTCCGCTAGCGCTGATGTCCGGAATCGTCACAC
AAAAAACCAACACACAGATGTAATGAAAATAAAGATATTTTATTGCGGCCATCGTGATGGCTAGAGTCTA
AACTCGACCTACCTCCTTAGCGCGCGGTCGTGTACTGGGCCGGCGGTTGCCGCTGTCGGCCAGCACCTCG
ACGCAGCCGTCGGTCCATACGGCTGCGCTCCGGCGAGCGATTTGTGTGCGACCGACGGTGCCGGCCCCGC
TGCGGACGATGGCATCGCAGCGGCCTTGAGCCCAGGCAGCATCGTCGAAGTTGCCGTCCACGAGGCTCTG
GTAGAGCTGATCCAGGCCGATGCGCAGCATGTAGGCTCGCAGACGAGGGCTGCCGGCCAGCTCGGGATGC
CGGCGCTCGAAGTAGCGAGTCTGCTGCTCCATGCAAGCCAGCCAGGGCCGCCAGAAGAAGATGTTGGCCA
CCTCGTACTGACTGTCCCCGAACATAGCTTCGGACCAGTCGATTACGGCGGTGATGCGGCCGTTGTCGGT
CAGGACGTTGTTGCTGCCGAAGTCGGCATGGACGAGGTGGCGCACCTCGGGACAGTCTTCGGCCCACAGC
ATCAGTTCGTCCAGGGCTTGAGCTACGCTGGCGGACACGGTGTCGTCCATCACGGTCTGCCAGTGGTAGA
CATGGGGATCAGCAATGGCGCAAATGAAATCCCGCCAGGTTGTGTACTGGCCGATGCCTTGGGGCCCGAA
TGGGCCGAAGCCGCTGGTTTGACTGAGGTCGGCGGCGGCAATAGCATCCATAGCTTCGGCGACAGGCTGT
AACACAGCAGGCAGCTCTGTTTCGGGGAGGTCTTGGAGAGTAACGCCTTGGGCGCGTCTACTGATGCAGT
ATGTCAGGCTCTCGCTGAACTCGCCGATGTCCAACACTTCGGGGATGGGTAGTGCAGCGCTGGCGAAGTG
GCGGTACACGTAGCGGTCTTTGTAGAAGCCATCAGCGCAGCTATTCACCCGCAGTACATAGCCGCGTCCG
CCGACATCGAAGCTGAAGGCTCGGCTCTCTTCGCCCTCCGACAACTGCATCAGGTCGCTCACACTGTCGA
ACTTCTCGATGAGAAATTTTTCAACGCTGGTAGCGGTGAGTTCGGGCTTCTTCATGGTGGCGCTAGTGTC
AGAAGAATCGAGCTTTTTGCAAAAGCCTAGGCCTCCAAAAAAGCCTCCTCACTACTTCTGGAATAGCTCA
GAGGCCGAGGCGGCCTCGGCCTCTGCATAAATAAAAAAAATTAGTCAGCCATGGGGCGGAGAATGGGCGG
AACTGGGCGGAGTTAGGGGCGGGATGGGCGGAGTTAGGGGCGGGACTATGGTTGCTGACTAATTGAGATG
CATGCTTTGCATACTTCTGCCTGCTGGGGAGCCTGGGGACTTTCCACACCTGGTTGCTGACTAATTGAGA
TGCATGCTTTGCATACTTCTGCCTGCTGGGGAGCCTGGGGACTTTCCACACCCTAACTGACACACATTCC
ACAGCTGGTTCTTTCCGCCTCAGAAGGTACCTAACCAAGTTCCTCTTTCAGAGGTTATTTCAGGCCATGG
TGCTGCGC
